>Addgene plasmid #239001 | pEND-Z11 | addgene full sequence | sequence record 493106 | Addgene NGS Result
TGCTGTTTTCCCGGGGATCGCAGTGGTGAGTAACCATGCATCATCAGGAGTACGGATAAAATGCTTGATG
GTCGGAAGAGGCATAAATTCCGTCAGCCAGTTTAGTCTGACCATCTCATCTGTAACATCATTGGCAACGC
TACCTTTGCCATGTTTCAGAAACAACTCTGGCGCATCGGGCTTCCCATACAATCGATAGATTGTCGCACC
TGATTGCCCGACATTATCGCGAGCCCATTTATACCCATATAAATCAGCATCCATGTTGGAATTTAATCGC
GGCCTAGAGCAAGACGTTTCCCGTTGAATATGGCTCATACTCTTCCTTTTTCAATATTATTGAAGCATTT
ATCAGGGTTATTGTCTCATGAGCGGATACATATTTGAATGTATTTAGAAAAATAAACAAATAGGCATGCT
AGCGCAGAAACGTCCTAGAAGATGCCAGGAGGATACTTAGCAGAGAGACAATAAGGCCGGAGCGAAGCCG
TTTTTCCATAGGCTCCGCCCCCCTGACGAACATCACGAAATCTGACGCTCAAATCAGTGGTGGCGAAACC
CGACAGGACTATAAAGATACCAGGCGTTTCCCCCTGATGGCTCCCTCTTGCGCTCTCCTGTTCCCGTCCT
GCGGCGTCCGTGTTGTGGTGGAGGCTTTACCCAAATCACCACGTCCCGTTCCGTGTAGACAGTTCGCTCC
AAGCTGGGCTGTGTGCAAGAACCCCCCGTTCAGCCCGACTGCTGCGCCTTATCCGGTAACTATCATCTTG
AGTCCAACCCGGAAAGACACGACAAAACGCCACTGGCAGCAGCCATTGGTAACTGAGAATTAGTGGATTT
AGATATCGAGAGTCTTGAAGTGGTGGCCTAACAGAGGCTACACTGAAAGGACAGTATTTGGTATCTGCGC
TCCACTAAAGCCAGTTACCAGGTTAAGCAGTTCCCCAACTGACTTAACCTTCGATCAAACCGCCTCCCCA
GGCGGTTTTTTCGTTTACAGAGCAGGAGATTACGACGATCGTAAAAGGATCTCAAGAAGATCCTTTACGG
ATTCCCGACACCATCACTCTAGATTTCAGTGCAATTTATCTCTTCAAATGTAGCACCTGAAGTCAGCCCC
ATACGATATAAGTTGTAATTCTCATGTTAGTCATGCCCCGCGCCCACCGGAAGGAGCTGACTGGGTTGCT
CCTAGGGTCTGATTCGTTACCAATTATGACAACTTGACGGCTACATCATTCACTTTTTCTTCACAACCGG
CACGGAACTCGCTCGGGCTGGCCCCGGTGCATTTTTTAAATACCCGCGAGAAATAGAGTTGATCGTCAAA
ACCAACATTGCGACCGACGGTGGCGATAGGCATCCGGGTGGTGCTCAAAAGCAGCTTCGCCTGGCTGATA
CGTTGGTCCTCGCGCCAGCTTAAGACGCTAATCCCTAACTGCTGGCGGAAAAGATGTGACAGACGCGACG
GCGACAAGCAAACATGCTGTGCGACGCTGGCGATATCAAAATTGCTGTCTGCCAGGTGATCGCTGATGTA
CTGACAAGCCTCGCGTACCCGATTATCCATCGGTGGATGGAGCGACTCGTTAATCGCTTCCATGCGCCGC
AGTAACAATTGCTCAAGCAGATTTATCGCCAGCAGCTCCGAATAGCGCCCTTCCCCTTGCCCGGCGTTAA
TGATTTGCCCAAACAGGTCGCTGAAATGCGGCTGGTGCGCTTCATCCGGGCGAAAGAACCCCGTATTGGC
AAATATTGACGGCCAGTTAAGCCATTCATGCCAGTAGGCGCGCGGACGAAAGTAAACCCACTGGTGATAC
CATTCGCGAGCCTCCGGATGACGACCGTAGTGATGAATCTCTCCTGGCGGGAACAGCAAAATATCACCCG
GTCGGCAAACAAATTCTCGTCCCTGATTTTTCACCACCCCCTGACCGCGAATGGTGAGATTGAGAATATA
ACCTTTCATTCCCAGCGGTCGGTCGATAAAAAAATCGAGATAACCGTTGGCCTCAATCGGCGTTAAACCC
GCCACCAGATGGGCATTAAACGAGTATCCCGGCAGCAGGGGATCATTTTGCGCTTCAGCCATACTTTTCA
TACTCCCGCCATTCAGAGAAGAAACCAATTGTCCATATTGCATCAGACATTGCCGTCACTGCGTCTTTTA
CTGGCTCTTCTCGCTAACCAAACCGGTAACCCCGCTTATTAAAAGCATTCTGTAACAAAGCGGGACCAAA
GCCATGACAAAAACGCGTAACAAAAGTGTCTATAATCACGGCAGAAAAGTCCACATTGATTATTTGCACG
GCGTCACACTTTGCTATGCCATAGCATTTTTATCCATAAGATTAGCGGTTCCTACCTGACGCTTTTTATC
GCAACTCTCTACTGTTTCTCCATACCGAATTCATAGGATAGATTCTGGAAACTTTACCGTCCGAGCTCCA
GCCTGCGGTCCGGGTTCACTGCCGTATAGGCAGATCAGTGTGTACTAAGTACTGTTTCAGAGCTATGCTG
GAAACAGCATAGCAAGTTGAAATAAGGCTAGTCCGTTATCAACTTGAAAAAGTGGCACCGAGTCGGTGCG
TTCACTGCCGTATAGGCAGTCGCTGGGACGCCCGCTCGAGCAATAAACAGTTGATAGGGCTTCTCCGTTA
CCATGGTTCAGCCAAAAAACTTAAGACCGCCGGTCTTGTCCACTACCTTGCAGTAATGCGGTGGACAGGA
TCGGCGGTTTTCTTTTCTCTTCTCAATTCTTCTGACCTGTAACGAATAATAGATAGTAAAGTAGTCTCCG
ATTGAGTTTTCTCTGCCGAGTCCCACCCAGTTCTGTGATTTCAGTAAGTTGGTAATTGATACACTGTTGC
GAGAACTGGTGCCTGGTAGTAGATAGGTTGTTATTGAGTAAGAAGGTAAAGTGAACGAAATCCCTGAAAC
TGAGACTGTAGAAAATAAGCTTCAGCCTGCGGTCCGGTTGACGGCTAGCTCAGTCCTAGGTACAGTGCTA
GCTCGCTGGGACGCCCGAGATAGCCGTTACACAGGTGACACTTATTTCAGCCTGCGGTCCGGCCACACTA
GAGTCTAGCTTGAGATCGCTGGGACGCCCGTAGAACTCTGTGAGGATAAAGTCTCCCTTACAGCCTGCGG
TCCGGGTTCACTGCCGTATAGGCAGTAATTTTGTTTAACTTTAAGAAGGAGATATACATATGCGTAAAGG
CGAAGAACTGTTTACCGGTGTGGTTCCGATTCTGGTGGAACTGGACGGCGATGTTAATGGTCATAAATTC
AGTGTTCGCGGCGAAGGTGAAGGCGATGCGACGAACGGCAAACTGACCCTGAAATTTATCTGCACCACGG
GTAAACTGCCGGTCCCGTGGCCGACGCTGGTGACCACGCTGACCTATGGCGTTCAATGTTTTGCGCGTTA
CCCGGATCACATGAAACAGCACGACTTTTTCAAATCGGCCATGCCGGAAGGCTATGTGCAGGAACGTACG
ATTAGCTTTAAAGACGATGGTACGTATAAAACCCGCGCGGAAGTGAAATTCGAAGGCGATACCCTGGTTA
ACCGTATCGAACTGAAAGGTATCGATTTCAAAGAAGACGGCAATATTCTGGGTCATAAACTGGAATATAA
CTTCAATTCCCACAACGTGTACATCACCGCGGATAAACAGAAAAACGGCATTAAAGCCAATTTCAAAATC
CGCCATAATGTGGAAGATGGTAGCGTTCAGCTGGCCGACCACTATCAGCAAAACACGCCGATTGGTGATG
GCCCGGTCCTGCTGCCGGACAATCACTACCTGAGTACCCAGTCCGTGCTGTCAAAAGATCCGAACGAAAA
ACGTGACCACATGGTCCTGCTGGAATTTGTGACGGCTGCGGGTATCACCCACGGCATGGACGAACTGTAT
AAAATGTCCCGCCGTAATACTGACGCCATCACAATCCACAGCATCCTGGATTGGATTGAAGACTAATAAT
CGCTGGGACGCCCGGGATCCAAGAGATTTCTACACGATTGAGCACTGTCTCCTGCAGGCTCGGTACCAAA
TTCCAGAAAAGAGGCCTCCCGAAAGGGGGGCCTTTTTTCGTTTTGGTCCTAATAGATAAAGGATAGGTCT
GGTAGTGTTGTTCGTTCTCGCAGGTAAATCAATAATACTCTGCAGTTCCGTAGACTTTTCAGTGGGACAG
GGTAGCGATAACAGATAGATTGTAATAAGACACAGTAGGTGCTCGTAGTTGCGTGAAGAGAACCGCTCAG
GAAATCCAGTCAGAAGTATTGGTAATCGTTGAAAACTCAGTCGACGCACTTACTGAAGACGTCCTATTAC
ACTCGTCGTTGGAAACTGAAGATGCGGCCGCGGAAACACAGAAAAAAGCCCGCACCTGACAGTGCGGGCT
TTTTTTTTCGACCAAAGGTAGCGAACGACGAGTCACTGTTGAGGATAAATACTTTCTCTACTAGGCGCCT
GTTACACAGGTCCTCAGCGGCGCGCCTTTGTCGGTGAACGCTCTCCTGAGTAGGACAAATCCGCCGGGAG
CGGATTTGAACGTTGTGAAGCAACGGCCCGGAGGGTGGCGGGCAGGACGCCCGCCATAAACTGCCAGGCA
TCAAACTAAGCAGAAGGCCATCCTGACGGATGGCCTTTTTGCGTTTCAGATCTACCGGTAAACCAGCAAT
AGACATAAGCGGCTATTTAACGACCCTGCCCTGAACCGACGACAAGCTGACGACCGGGTCTCCGCAAGTG
GCACTTTTCGGGGAAATGTGCGCGGAACCCCTATTTGTTTATTTTTCTAAATACATTCAAATATGTATCC
GCTCATGAATTAATTCTTAGAAAAACTCATCGAGCATCAAATGAAACTGCAATTTATTCATATCAGGATT
ATCAATACCATATTTTTGAAAAAGCCGTTTCTGTAATGAAGGAGAAAACTCACCGAGGCAGTTCCATAGG
ATGGCAAGATCCTGGTATCGGTCTGCGATTCCGACTCGTCCAACATCAATACAACCTATTAATTTCCCCT
CGTCAAAAATAAGGTTATCAAGTGAGAAATCACCATGAGTGACGACTGAATCCGGTGAGAATGGCAAAAG
TTTATGCATTTCTTTCCAGACTTGTTCAACAGGCCAGCCATTACGCTCGTCATCAAAATCACTCGCATCA
ACCAAACCGTTATTCATTCGTGATTGCGCCTGAGCGAGACGAAATACGCGGTCGCTGTTAAAAGGACAAT
TACAAACAGGAATCGAATGCAACCGGCGCAGGAACACTGCCAGCGCATCAACAATATTTTCACCTGAATC
AGGATATTCTTCTAATACCTGGAA
Features (pLannotate 1.2.2; 14 found; start..end, strand, type, name):
    319..410     -  promoter       AmpR promoter: bla
    428..1063    -  rep_origin     ColA ori: Plasmids containing the ColA origin of replication can be propagated in E. coli cells that contain additional plasmids with compatible origins.
   1148..1188    -  CDS            TcR (fragment): tetracycline efflux protein; tet; confers resistance to tetracycline
   1214..2092    -  CDS            araC: L-arabinose regulatory protein; araC
   2119..2403    +  promoter       araBAD promoter: araBAD; promoter of the L-arabinose operon of E. coli; the araC regulatory gene is transcribed in the opposite direction (Guzman et al., 1995)
   2522..2589    +  misc_RNA       tracrRNA (fragment): trans-activating CRISPR RNA for the Streptococcus pyogenes CRISPR/Cas9 system
   2978..3002    +  promoter       J23119(SpeI) promoter (fragment): bacterial promoter (Registry of Standard Biological Parts BBa J23119) modified to end with an SpeI site
   3180..3202    +  RBS            RBS: efficient ribosome binding site from bacteriophage T7 gene 10 (Olins and Rangwala, 1989)
   3210..3923    +  CDS            Superfolder GFP: Superfolder GFP is a basic (constitutively fluorescent) green fluorescent protein published in 2005, derived from Aequorea victoria. It is reported to be a very rapidly-maturing weak dimer.
   3924..3983    +  CDS            marA (fragment): MARA_ECOLI - Experimental evidence at protein level: Swiss-Prot protein existence level 1. May be a transcriptional activator of genes involved in the multiple antibiotic resistance (Mar) phenotype. It can also activate genes such as sodA, zwf and micF. From Escherichia coli (strain K12).
   4507..4540    +  terminator     rrnB T1 terminator (fragment): Escherichia coli rrnB; transcription terminator T1 from the E. coli rrnB gene
   4632..4659    +  terminator     rrnB T2 terminator: transcription terminator T2 from the E. coli rrnB gene
   4781..4838    +  promoter       AmpR promoter (fragment): bla
   4847..318     -  CDS            KanR (across the origin): aminoglycoside phosphotransferase; aph(3')-Ia; confers resistance to kanamycin in bacteria or G418 (Geneticin®) in eukaryotes
