[The description below was written by a language model from this plasmid's Addgene catalogue record and pLannotate feature annotations shown in this document.]
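Description:
pEND-Z11 is a 5,344-nt bacterial expression plasmid for synthetic biology work in Escherichia coli, built by Gibson cloning on a pCOLA backbone. It replicates from the ColA origin, which is compatible with other common origins and so allows co-maintenance with additional plasmids. Selection is by kanamycin through an aph(3')-Ia (KanR) gene that spans the numbering origin and lies next to an AmpR (bla) promoter. The record lists it as high copy. A short tetracycline-resistance fragment is also detected and appears to be a non-functional remnant.

The payload is a small gene circuit with a superfolder GFP readout, catalogued as the "final circuit" that is ON both without and with arabinose. One module consists of araC transcribed divergently from the araBAD promoter, the standard arabinose-sensing arrangement. A fragment of the Streptococcus pyogenes tracrRNA lies downstream of this promoter, suggesting that arabinose drives a guide-RNA scaffold, although the record does not state the target. A second module has a fragment of the constitutive J23119 promoter, followed by a T7 gene 10 ribosome binding site and the sfGFP coding sequence. A short marA-derived segment directly follows sfGFP; it may act as a C-terminal tag, but its role is not stated. The rrnB T1 and T2 terminators lie further downstream.

The depositor notes that a companion plasmid, pJ1996_v2, is required for the circuit to work as designed. The record does not say what that plasmid supplies, nor why fluorescence stays ON under both conditions. The associated publication concerns synthetic biology teaching, so the plasmid likely serves as a classroom or demonstration circuit.
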