Addgene plasmid #239001: pEND-Z11
Purpose: Final circuit with -Ara: ON, +Ara: ON behaviour
Depositing lab: Javier Santos-Moreno. Depositing organization: Universitat Pompeu Fabra. Publication: Critical Analysis of Preprints and Inquiry-Based Lessons Improve the Synthetic Biology Learning Experience. Nevot G, Guell M, Santos-Moreno J. ACS Synth Biol. 2025 Aug 15;14(8):2878-2884. doi: 10.1021/acssynbio.5c00014. PubMed 40814254.
Backbone
  Vector backbone: pCOLA
  Vector type: Bacterial Expression, Synthetic Biology
Growth in bacteria
  Bacterial resistance: Kanamycin, 50 μg/mL
  Growth temperature: 37°C
  Growth strain: DH5alpha
  Copy number: High Copy
Gene/Insert
  Gene/Insert name: Circuit with sfGFP expression (-Ara: ON, +Ara: ON)
  Species: Escherichia coli
  Mutation: WT
  Cloning method: Gibson Cloning
Terms and licenses: Academic/Nonprofit Terms; Industry Terms: Not Available to Industry
Depositor comments: GenBank file with original annotations can be downloaded from the "Resource Information" section. Please note that, in addition, plasmid pJ1996_v2 is needed for the circuit encoded on this plasmid to operate as designed.
How to cite: pEND-Z11 was a gift from Javier Santos-Moreno (Addgene plasmid # 239001 ; http://n2t.net/addgene:239001 ; RRID:Addgene_239001)
